Addgene plasmid #220564: LT3GEPIR-ARshRNA4
Purpose: To inducibly knockdown AR expression
Depositing lab: Sean Lee. Depositing organization: Tulane University. Publication: Enzalutamide induces cytotoxicity in desmoplastic small round cell tumor independent of the androgen receptor. Magrath JW, Goldberg IN, Truong DD, Hartono AB, Sampath SS, Jackson CE, Ghosh A, Cardin DL, Zhang H, Ludwig JA, Lee SB. Commun Biol. 2024 Apr 4;7(1):411. doi: 10.1038/s42003-024-06003-0. PubMed 38575753.
Backbone
  Vector backbone: LT3GEPIR
  Backbone manufacturer: Dr. Johannes Zuber
  Vector type: Lentiviral
  Selectable markers: Puromycin
Growth in bacteria
  Bacterial resistance: Ampicillin, 100 μg/mL
  Growth temperature: 37°C
  Growth strain: NEB Stable
  Copy number: High Copy
Gene/Insert
  Gene/Insert name: AR shRNA4
  gRNA/shRNA sequence: AGCTGCTCCGCTGACCTTAAA
  Species: H. sapiens (human)
  Insert size (bp): 125
  Entrez Gene: AR (a.k.a. AIS, AR8, DHTR, HUMARA, HYSP1, KD, NR3C4, SBMA, SMAX1, TFM)
  Promoter: TRE3G (TetOP) promoter
  Cloning method: Restriction Enzyme; 5′ cloning site XhoI (not destroyed); 3′ cloning site EcoRI (not destroyed)
  Sequencing primers: 5′ TGTTTGAATGAGGCTTCAGTAC; 3′ CAGCGGGGCTGCTAAAGCGCATGC
Terms and licenses: Academic/Nonprofit Terms; Industry Terms: Not Available to Industry
How to cite: LT3GEPIR-ARshRNA4 was a gift from Sean Lee (Addgene plasmid # 220564 ; http://n2t.net/addgene:220564 ; RRID:Addgene_220564)
