[The description below was written by a language model from this plasmid's Addgene catalogue record and pLannotate feature annotations shown in this document.]
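Description:
LT3GEPIR-ARshRNA4 is a self-inactivating HIV-1-based lentiviral vector built on the LT3GEPIR backbone for doxycycline-inducible knockdown of the human androgen receptor (AR). In bacteria it is maintained as a high-copy plasmid through a ColE1/pUC-type origin with ampicillin resistance; an f1 origin and an SV40 origin are also annotated outside the viral region. The transfer cassette is framed by an RSV promoter-driven truncated 5' LTR and a ΔU3 3' LTR. It carries the usual cis elements for packaging and transduction: the Ψ packaging signal, the RRE for Rev-dependent export, cPPT/CTS, and a WPRE upstream of the 3' LTR to boost transcript expression.

The payload is an all-in-one Tet-On system. A TRE3G promoter drives EGFP, followed by the roughly 125 bp AR shRNA4 insert cloned between XhoI and EcoRI. The feature table annotates only the 3' miR-30a flanking sequence, which indicates that the hairpin sits in a microRNA-type context in the 3' region of the EGFP transcript, so green fluorescence reports shRNA induction. The hairpin itself and any 5' flank are not separately annotated. Downstream, a constitutive mouse PGK promoter expresses a bicistronic message encoding puromycin N-acetyltransferase and, via an EMCV IRES, the reverse tetracycline transactivator rtTA3. Transduced cells can therefore be selected with puromycin and already supply the transactivator needed to switch on the TRE3G promoter when doxycycline is present.

According to the record, the construct is used to inducibly deplete AR in human cells. The associated study asked whether enzalutamide cytotoxicity in desmoplastic small round cell tumor depends on the androgen receptor.
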