Features (pLannotate 1.2.2; 32 found; start..end, strand, type, name):
      1..41      +  rep_origin     RSF ori (fragment): Plasmids containing the RSF 1030 origin of replication can be propagated in E. coli cells that contain additional plasmids with compatible origins.
     43..135     +  CDS            lacI (fragment): lac repressor; lacI; The lac repressor binds to the lac operator to inhibit transcription in E. coli. This inhibition can be relieved by adding lactose or isopropyl-β-D-thiogalactopyranoside (IPTG).
    148..169     +  protein_bind   CAP binding site: CAP binding activates transcription in the presence of cAMP. E. coli catabolite activator protein
    184..214     +  promoter       lac promoter: promoter for the E. coli lac operon
    222..238     +  protein_bind   lac operator: The lac repressor binds to the lac operator to inhibit transcription in E. coli. This inhibition can be relieved by adding lactose or isopropyl-β-D-thiogalactopyranoside (IPTG). lac repressor encoded by lacI
    283..301     +  promoter       T3 promoter: promoter for bacteriophage T3 RNA polymerase
    329..555     +  promoter       RSV promoter: Rous sarcoma virus enhancer/promoter
    556..736     +  LTR            5' LTR (truncated): truncated 5' long terminal repeat (LTR) from HIV-1
    783..908     +  misc_feature   HIV-1 Ψ: packaging signal of human immunodeficiency virus type 1
    892..1255    +  CDS            HIV-1 gag (fragment): gag protein from human immunodeficiency virus 1; gag
   1401..1634    +  misc_feature   RRE: The Rev response element (RRE) of HIV-1 allows for Rev-dependent mRNA export from the nucleus to the cytoplasm.
   2011..2111    +  CDS            Rev (fragment): human immunodeficiency virus 1 (HIV-1) Rev protein; rev; enhances nuclear export of unspliced and incompletely spliced viral mRNAs
   2130..2247    +  misc_feature   cPPT/CTS: central polypurine tract and central termination sequence of HIV-1
   2263..2641    +  promoter       TRE3G promoter: 3rd-generation Tet-responsive promoter that can be activated by binding of Tet-On® 3G
   2665..3384    +  CDS            EGFP: the original enhanced GFP (Yang et al., 1996) mammalian codon-optimized
   3620..3747    +  ncRNA          3' miR-30a: sequence downstream of the 71-nt precursor of the human miR-30a microRNA (Zeng et al., 2002) miRNA
   3772..4271    +  promoter       PGK promoter: mouse phosphoglycerate kinase 1 promoter
   4292..4891    +  CDS            PuroR: puromycin N-acetyltransferase; pac from Streptomyces alboniger; confers resistance to puromycin
   5057..5519    +  misc_feature   IRES: internal ribosome entry site (IRES) of the encephalomyocarditis virus (EMCV)
   5542..6230    +  CDS            rtTA3 (fragment): reverse tetracycline transactivator 3 activates expression from Tet-responsive promoters in the presence of doxycycline
   6160..6270    +  CDS            VP48: 3 tandem repeats of the minimal activation domain of herpes simplex virus VP16 (Cheng et al., 2013)
   6325..6913    +  misc_feature   WPRE: woodchuck hepatitis virus posttranscriptional regulatory element
   6930..7118    +  CDS            nef (fragment): NEF_HV1Z2 - Experimental evidence at protein level: Swiss-Prot protein existence level 1. Extracellular Nef protein targets CD4(+) T-lymphocytes for apoptosis by interacting with CXCR4 surface receptors. From Human immunodeficiency virus type 1 group M subtype D (isolate Z2/CDC-Z34) (HIV-1).
   7120..7353    +  LTR            3' LTR (ΔU3): self-inactivating 3' long terminal repeat (LTR) from HIV-1
   7425..7546    +  polyA_signal   SV40 poly(A) signal: SV40 polyadenylation signal
   7586..7721    +  rep_origin     SV40 ori: SV40 origin of replication
   7742..7760    -  promoter       T7 promoter: promoter for bacteriophage T7 RNA polymerase
   7768..7923    +  CDS            lacZα (fragment): LacZα fragment of β-galactosidase; lacZ fragment
   7928..8356    +  rep_origin     f1 ori (sequence partly withheld): f1 bacteriophage origin of replication; arrow indicates direction of (+) strand synthesis
   8409..8513    +  promoter       AmpR promoter: bla
   8514..9374    +  CDS            AmpR: β-lactamase; bla; confers resistance to ampicillin, carbenicillin, and related antibiotics
   9545..10133   +  rep_origin     ori: high-copy-number ColE1/pMB1/pBR322/pUC origin of replication
>Addgene plasmid #220564 | LT3GEPIR-ARshRNA4 | addgene full sequence | sequence record 437689 | Addgene NGS Result
AACGACCGAGCGCAGCGAGTCAGTGAGCGAGGAAGCGGAAGAGCGCCCAATACGCAAACCGCCTCTCCCC
GCGCGTTGGCCGATTCATTAATGCAGCTGGCACGACAGGTTTCCCGACTGGAAAGCGGGCAGTGAGCGCA
ACGCAATTAATGTGAGTTAGCTCACTCATTAGGCACCCCAGGCTTTACACTTTATGCTTCCGGCTCGTAT
GTTGTGTGGAATTGTGAGCGGATAACAATTTCACACAGGAAACAGCTATGACCATGATTACGCCAAGCGC
GCAATTAACCCTCACTAAAGGGAACAAAAGCTGGAGCTGCAAGCTTAATGTAGTCTTATGCAATACTCTT
GTAGTCTTGCAACATGGTAACGATGAGTTAGCAACATGCCTTACAAGGAGAGAAAAAGCACCGTGCATGC
CGATTGGTGGAAGTAAGGTGGTACGATCGTGCCTTATTAGGAAGGCAACAGACGGGTCTGACATGGATTG
GACGAACCACTGAATTGCCGCATTGCAGAGATATTGTATTTAAGTGCCTAGCTCGATACATAAACGGGTC
TCTCTGGTTAGACCAGATCTGAGCCTGGGAGCTCTCTGGCTAACTAGGGAACCCACTGCTTAAGCCTCAA
TAAAGCTTGCCTTGAGTGCTTCAAGTAGTGTGTGCCCGTCTGTTGTGTGACTCTGGTAACTAGAGATCCC
TCAGACCCTTTTAGTCAGTGTGGAAAATCTCTAGCAGTGGCGCCCGAACAGGGACTTGAAAGCGAAAGGG
AAACCAGAGGAGCTCTCTCGACGCAGGACTCGGCTTGCTGAAGCGCGCACGGCAAGAGGCGAGGGGCGGC
GACTGGTGAGTACGCCAAAAATTTTGACTAGCGGAGGCTAGAAGGAGAGAGATGGGTGCGAGAGCGTCAG
TATTAAGCGGGGGAGAATTAGATCGCGATGGGAAAAAATTCGGTTAAGGCCAGGGGGAAAGAAAAAATAT
AAATTAAAACATATAGTATGGGCAAGCAGGGAGCTAGAACGATTCGCAGTTAATCCTGGCCTGTTAGAAA
CATCAGAAGGCTGTAGACAAATACTGGGACAGCTACAACCATCCCTTCAGACAGGATCAGAAGAACTTAG
ATCATTATATAATACAGTAGCAACCCTCTATTGTGTGCATCAAAGGATAGAGATAAAAGACACCAAGGAA
GCTTTAGACAAGATAGAGGAAGAGCAAAACAAAAGTAAGACCACCGCACAGCAAGCGGCCGCTGATCTTC
AGACCTGGAGGAGGAGATATGAGGGACAATTGGAGAAGTGAATTATATAAATATAAAGTAGTAAAAATTG
AACCATTAGGAGTAGCACCCACCAAGGCAAAGAGAAGAGTGGTGCAGAGAGAAAAAAGAGCAGTGGGAAT
AGGAGCTTTGTTCCTTGGGTTCTTGGGAGCAGCAGGAAGCACTATGGGCGCAGCGTCAATGACGCTGACG
GTACAGGCCAGACAATTATTGTCTGGTATAGTGCAGCAGCAGAACAATTTGCTGAGGGCTATTGAGGCGC
AACAGCATCTGTTGCAACTCACAGTCTGGGGCATCAAGCAGCTCCAGGCAAGAATCCTGGCTGTGGAAAG
ATACCTAAAGGATCAACAGCTCCTGGGGATTTGGGGTTGCTCTGGAAAACTCATTTGCACCACTGCTGTG
CCTTGGAATGCTAGTTGGAGTAATAAATCTCTGGAACAGATTTGGAATCACACGACCTGGATGGAGTGGG
ACAGAGAAATTAACAATTACACAAGCTTAATACACTCCTTAATTGAAGAATCGCAAAACCAGCAAGAAAA
GAATGAACAAGAATTATTGGAATTAGATAAATGGGCAAGTTTGTGGAATTGGTTTAACATAACAAATTGG
CTGTGGTATATAAAATTATTCATAATGATAGTAGGAGGCTTGGTAGGTTTAAGAATAGTTTTTGCTGTAC
TTTCTATAGTGAATAGAGTTAGGCAGGGATATTCACCATTATCGTTTCAGACCCACCTCCCAACCCCGAG
GGGACCCGACAGGCCCGAAGGAATAGAAGAAGAAGGTGGAGAGAGAGACAGAGACAGATCCATTCGATTA
GTGAACGGATCTCGACGGTATCGGTTAACTTTTAAAAGAAAAGGGGGGATTGGGGGGTACAGTGCAGGGG
AAAGAATAGTAGACATAATAGCAACAGACATACAAACTAAAGAATTACAAAAACAAATTACAAAAATTCA
AAATTTTATCGATTCTAGATTCGAGTTTACTCCCTATCAGTGATAGAGAACGTATGAAGAGTTTACTCCC
TATCAGTGATAGAGAACGTATGCAGACTTTACTCCCTATCAGTGATAGAGAACGTATAAGGAGTTTACTC
CCTATCAGTGATAGAGAACGTATGACCAGTTTACTCCCTATCAGTGATAGAGAACGTATCTACAGTTTAC
TCCCTATCAGTGATAGAGAACGTATATCCAGTTTACTCCCTATCAGTGATAGAGAACGTATAAGCTTTAG
GCGTGTACGGTGGGCGCCTATAAAAGCAGAGCTCGTTTAGTGAACCGTCAGATCGCCTGGAGCAATTCCA
CAACACTTTTGTCTTATACCAACTTTCCGTACCACTTCCTACCCTCGTAAAGTCGAGCTTGCGTTGGATC
CACCATGGTGAGCAAGGGCGAGGAGCTGTTCACCGGGGTGGTGCCCATCCTGGTCGAGCTGGACGGCGAC
GTAAACGGCCACAAGTTCAGCGTGTCTGGCGAGGGCGAGGGCGATGCCACCTACGGCAAGCTGACCCTGA
AGTTCATCTGCACCACCGGCAAGCTGCCCGTGCCCTGGCCCACCCTCGTGACCACCCTGACCTACGGCGT
GCAGTGCTTCAGCCGCTACCCCGACCACATGAAGCAGCACGACTTCTTCAAGTCCGCCATGCCCGAAGGC
TACGTCCAGGAGCGCACCATCTTCTTCAAGGACGACGGCAACTACAAGACCCGCGCCGAGGTGAAGTTCG
AGGGCGACACCCTGGTGAACCGCATCGAGCTGAAGGGCATCGACTTCAAGGAGGACGGCAACATCCTGGG
GCACAAGCTGGAGTACAACTACAACAGCCACAACGTCTATATCATGGCCGACAAGCAGAAGAACGGCATC
AAGGCGAACTTCAAGATCCGCCACAACATCGAGGACGGCAGCGTGCAGCTCGCCGACCACTACCAGCAGA
ACACCCCCATCGGCGACGGCCCCGTGCTGCTGCCCGACAACCACTACCTGAGCACCCAGTCCGCCCTGAG
CAAAGACCCCAACGAGAAGCGCGATCACATGGTCCTGCTGGAGTTCGTGACCGCCGCCGGGATCACTCTC
GGCATGGACGAGCTGTACAAGTAATGACGTACGGCGGCCGCCTCGACTAGGGATAACAGGGTAATTGTTT
GAATGAGGCTTCAGTACTTTACAGAATCGTTGCCTGCACATCTTGGAAACACTTGCTGGGATTACTTCGA
CTTCTTAACCCAACAGAAGGCTCGAGAAGGTATATTGCTGTTGACAGTGAGCGAAGCTGCTCCGCTGACC
TTAAATAGTGAAGCCACAGATGTATTTAAGGTCAGCGGAGCAGCTGTGCCTACTGCCTCGGACTTCAAGG
GGTCTAGAATTCGAGCAATTATCTTGTTTACTAAAACTGAATACCTTGCTATCTCTTTGATACATTTTTA
CAAAGCTGAATTAAAATGGTATAAATTAAATCACTTTTTTCAATTGACGCGTAATTCTACCGGGTAGGGG
AGGCGCTTTTCCCAAGGCAGTCTGGAGCATGCGCTTTAGCAGCCCCGCTGGGCACTTGGCGCTACACAAG
TGGCCTCTGGCCTCGCACACATTCCACATCCACCGGTAGGCGCCAACCGGCTCCGTTCTTTGGTGGCCCC
TTCGCGCCACCTTCTACTCCTCCCCTAGTCAGGAAGTTCCCCCCCGCCCCGCAGCTCGCGTCGTGCAGGA
CGTGACAAATGGAAGTAGCACGTCTCACTAGTCTCGTGCAGATGGACAGCACCGCTGAGCAATGGAAGCG
GGTAGGCCTTTGGGGCAGCGGCCAATAGCAGCTTTGCTCCTTCGCTTTCTGGGCTCAGAGGCTGGGAAGG
GGTGGGTCCGGGGGCGGGCTCAGGGGCGGGCTCAGGGGCGGGGCGGGCGCCCGAAGGTCCTCCGGAGGCC
CGGCATTCTGCACGCTTCAAAAGCGCACGTCTGCCGCGCTGTTCTCCTCTTCCTCATCTCCGGGCCTTTC
GACCTGCAGCCCAAGCTTACCATGACCGAGTACAAGCCCACGGTGCGCCTCGCCACCCGCGACGACGTCC
CCAGGGCCGTACGCACCCTCGCCGCCGCGTTCGCCGACTACCCCGCCACGCGCCACACCGTCGATCCGGA
CCGCCACATCGAGCGGGTCACCGAGCTGCAAGAACTCTTCCTCACGCGCGTCGGGCTCGACATCGGCAAG
GTGTGGGTCGCGGACGACGGCGCCGCGGTGGCGGTCTGGACCACGCCGGAGAGCGTCGAAGCGGGGGCGG
TGTTCGCCGAGATCGGCCCGCGCATGGCCGAGTTGAGCGGTTCCCGGCTGGCCGCGCAGCAACAGATGGA
AGGCCTCCTGGCGCCGCACCGGCCCAAGGAGCCCGCGTGGTTCCTGGCCACCGTCGGCGTCTCGCCCGAC
CACCAGGGCAAGGGTCTGGGCAGCGCCGTCGTGCTCCCCGGAGTGGAGGCGGCCGAGCGCGCCGGGGTGC
CCGCCTTCCTGGAGACCTCCGCGCCCCGCAACCTCCCCTTCTACGAGCGGCTCGGCTTCACCGTCACCGC
CGACGTCGAGGTGCCCGAAGGACCGCGCACCTGGTGCATGACCCGCAAGCCCGGTGCCTGACGCCCGCCC
CACGACCCGCAGCGCCCGACCGAAAGGAGCGCACGACCCCATGCATCCAATTCCGCCCCCCCCCCCTAAC
GTTACTGGCCGAAGCCGCTTGGAATAAGGCCGGTGTGCGTTTGTCTATATGTTATTTTCCACCATATTGC
CGTCTTTTGGCAATGTGAGGGCCCGGAAACCTGGCCCTGTCTTCTTGACGAGCATTCCTAGGGGTCTTTC
CCCTCTCGCCAAAGGAATGCAAGGTCTGTTGAATGTCGTGAAGGAAGCAGTTCCTCTGGAAGCTTCTTGA
AGACAAACAACGTCTGTAGCGACCCTTTGCAGGCAGCGGAACCCCCCACCTGGCGACAGGTGCCTCTGCG
GCCAAAAGCCACGTGTATAAGATACACCTGCAAAGGCGGCACAACCCCAGTGCCACGTTGTGAGTTGGAT
AGTTGTGGAAAGAGTCAAATGGCTCTCCTCAAGCGTATTCAACAAGGGGCTGAAGGATGCCCAGAAGGTA
CCCCATTGTATGGGATCTGATCTGGGGCCTCGGTGCACATGCTTTACATGTGTTTAGTCGAGGTTAAAAA
AACGTCTAGGCCCCCCGAACCACGGGGACGTGGTTTTCCTTTGAAAAACACGATGATAATATGGCCACAA
CCATGAGTAGACTGGACAAGAGCAAAGTCATAAACGGAGCTCTGGAATTACTCAATGGTGTCGGTATCGA
AGGCCTGACGACAAGGAAACTCGCTCAAAAGCTGGGAGTTGAGCAGCCTACCCTGTACTGGCACGTGAAG
AACAAGCGGGCCCTGCTCGATGCCCTGCCAATCGAGATGCTGGACAGGCATCATACCCACTTCTGCCCCC
TGGAAGGCGAGTCATGGCAAGACTTTCTGCGGAACAACGCCAAGTCATACCGCTGTGCTCTCCTCTCACA
TCGCGACGGGGCTAAAGTGCATCTCGGCACCCGCCCAACAGAGAAACAGTACGAAACCCTGGAAAATCAG
CTCGCGTTCCTGTGTCAGCAAGGCTTCTCCCTGGAGAACGCACTGTACGCTCTGTCCGCCGTGGGCCACT
TTACACTGGGCTGCGTATTGGAGGAACAGGAGCATCAAGTAGCAAAAGAGGAAAGAGAGACACCTACCAC
CGATTCTATGCCCCCACTTCTGAGACAAGCAATTGAGCTGTTCGACCGGCAGGGAGCCGAACCTGCCTTC
CTTTTCGGCCTGGAACTAATCATATGTGGCCTGGAGAAACAGCTAAAGTGCGAAAGCGGCGGGCCGACCG
ACGCCCTTGACGATTTTGACTTAGACATGCTCCCAGCCGATGCCCTTGACGACTTTGACCTTGATATGCT
GCCTGCTGACGCTCTTGACGATTTTGACCTTGACATGCTCCCCGGGTAATCCGGACTCGACCTGCAGCCA
AGCTTATCGAAACGCGTCTGGAACAATCAACCTCTGGATTACAAAATTTGTGAAAGATTGACTGGTATTC
TTAACTATGTTGCTCCTTTTACGCTATGTGGATACGCTGCTTTAATGCCTTTGTATCATGCTATTGCTTC
CCGTATGGCTTTCATTTTCTCCTCCTTGTATAAATCCTGGTTGCTGTCTCTTTATGAGGAGTTGTGGCCC
GTTGTCAGGCAACGTGGCGTGGTGTGCACTGTGTTTGCTGACGCAACCCCCACTGGTTGGGGCATTGCCA
CCACCTGTCAGCTCCTTTCCGGGACTTTCGCTTTCCCCCTCCCTATTGCCACGGCGGAACTCATCGCCGC
CTGCCTTGCCCGCTGCTGGACAGGGGCTCGGCTGTTGGGCACTGACAATTCCGTGGTGTTGTCGGGGAAG
CTGACGTCCTTTCCATGGCTGCTCGCCTGTGTTGCCACCTGGATTCTGCGCGGGACGTCCTTCTGCTACG
TCCCTTCGGCCCTCAATCCAGCGGACCTTCCTTCCCGCGGCCTGCTGCCGGCTCTGCGGCCTCTTCCGCG
TCTTCGCCTTCGCCCTCAGACGAGTCGGATCTCCCTTTGGGCCGCCTCCCCGCCTGGAATTAATTCTGCA
GTCGAGACCTAGAAAAACATGGAGCAATCACAAGTAGCAATACAGCAGCTACCAATGCTGATTGTGCCTG
GCTAGAAGCACAAGAGGAGGAGGAGGTGGGTTTTCCAGTCACACCTCAGGTACCTTTAAGACCAATGACT
TACAAGGCAGCTGTAGATCTTAGCCACTTTTTAAAAGAAAAGGGGGGACTGGAAGGGCTAATTCACTCCC
AACGAAGACAAGATCTGCTTTTTGCTTGTACTGGGTCTCTCTGGTTAGACCAGATCTGAGCCTGGGAGCT
CTCTGGCTAACTAGGGAACCCACTGCTTAAGCCTCAATAAAGCTTGCCTTGAGTGCTTCAAGTAGTGTGT
GCCCGTCTGTTGTGTGACTCTGGTAACTAGAGATCCCTCAGACCCTTTTAGTCAGTGTGGAAAATCTCTA
GCAGTAGTAGTTCATGTCATCTTATTATTCAGTATTTATAACTTGCAAAGAAATGAATATCAGAGAGTGA
GAGGAACTTGTTTATTGCAGCTTATAATGGTTACAAATAAAGCAATAGCATCACAAATTTCACAAATAAA
GCATTTTTTTCACTGCATTCTAGTTGTGGTTTGTCCAAACTCATCAATGTATCTTATCATGTCTGGCTCT
AGCTATCCCGCCCCTAACTCCGCCCATCCCGCCCCTAACTCCGCCCAGTTCCGCCCATTCTCCGCCCCAT
GGCTGACTAATTTTTTTTATTTATGCAGAGGCCGAGGCCGCCTCGGCCTCTGAGCTATTCCAGAAGTAGT
GAGGAGGCTTTTTTGGAGGCCTAGGGACGTACCCAATTCGCCCTATAGTGAGTCGTATTACGCGCGCTCA
CTGGCCGTCGTTTTACAACGTCGTGACTGGGAAAACCCTGGCGTTACCCAACTTAATCGCCTTGCAGCAC
ATCCCCCTTTCGCCAGCTGGCGTAATAGCGAAGAGGCCCGCACCGATCGCCCTTCCCAACAGTTGCGCAG
CCTGAATGGCGAATGGG
[124 nt withheld, positions 7928-8051]
C
[91 nt withheld, positions 8053-8143]
A
[49 nt withheld, positions 8145-8193]
CCTTTGACGTTGGAGTCCACGTTCTTT
[37 nt withheld, positions 8221-8257]
ACCCTATCTCGGTCTATTCTTTTGATTTATAAGGGATTTTGCCGATTTCGGCCTATTGGTTAAAAAATGA
GCTGATTTAACAAAAATTTAACGCGAATTTTAACAAAATATTAACGCTTACAATTTAGGTGGCACTTTTC
GGGGAAATGTGCGCGGAACCCCTATTTGTTTATTTTTCTAAATACATTCAAATATGTATCCGCTCATGAG
ACAATAACCCTGATAAATGCTTCAATAATATTGAAAAAGGAAGAGTATGAGTATTCAACATTTCCGTGTC
GCCCTTATTCCCTTTTTTGCGGCATTTTGCCTTCCTGTTTTTGCTCACCCAGAAACGCTGGTGAAAGTAA
AAGATGCTGAAGATCAGTTGGGTGCACGAGTGGGTTACATCGAACTGGATCTCAACAGCGGTAAGATCCT
TGAGAGTTTTCGCCCCGAAGAACGTTTTCCAATGATGAGCACTTTTAAAGTTCTGCTATGTGGCGCGGTA
TTATCCCGTATTGACGCCGGGCAAGAGCAACTCGGTCGCCGCATACACTATTCTCAGAATGACTTGGTTG
AGTACTCACCAGTCACAGAAAAGCATCTTACGGATGGCATGACAGTAAGAGAATTATGCAGTGCTGCCAT
AACCATGAGTGATAACACTGCGGCCAACTTACTTCTGACAACGATCGGAGGACCGAAGGAGCTAACCGCT
TTTTTGCACAACATGGGGGATCATGTAACTCGCCTTGATCGTTGGGAACCGGAGCTGAATGAAGCCATAC
CAAACGACGAGCGTGACACCACGATGCCTGTAGCAATGGCAACAACGTTGCGCAAACTATTAACTGGCGA
ACTACTTACTCTAGCTTCCCGGCAACAATTAATAGACTGGATGGAGGCGGATAAAGTTGCAGGACCACTT
CTGCGCTCGGCCCTTCCGGCTGGCTGGTTTATTGCTGATAAATCTGGAGCCGGTGAGCGTGGGTCTCGCG
GTATCATTGCAGCACTGGGGCCAGATGGTAAGCCCTCCCGTATCGTAGTTATCTACACGACGGGGAGTCA
GGCAACTATGGATGAACGAAATAGACAGATCGCTGAGATAGGTGCCTCACTGATTAAGCATTGGTAACTG
TCAGACCAAGTTTACTCATATATACTTTAGATTGATTTAAAACTTCATTTTTAATTTAAAAGGATCTAGG
TGAAGATCCTTTTTGATAATCTCATGACCAAAATCCCTTAACGTGAGTTTTCGTTCCACTGAGCGTCAGA
CCCCGTAGAAAAGATCAAAGGATCTTCTTGAGATCCTTTTTTTCTGCGCGTAATCTGCTGCTTGCAAACA
AAAAAACCACCGCTACCAGCGGTGGTTTGTTTGCCGGATCAAGAGCTACCAACTCTTTTTCCGAAGGTAA
CTGGCTTCAGCAGAGCGCAGATACCAAATACTGTTCTTCTAGTGTAGCCGTAGTTAGGCCACCACTTCAA
GAACTCTGTAGCACCGCCTACATACCTCGCTCTGCTAATCCTGTTACCAGTGGCTGCTGCCAGTGGCGAT
AAGTCGTGTCTTACCGGGTTGGACTCAAGACGATAGTTACCGGATAAGGCGCAGCGGTCGGGCTGAACGG
GGGGTTCGTGCACACAGCCCAGCTTGGAGCGAACGACCTACACCGAACTGAGATACCTACAGCGTGAGCT
ATGAGAAAGCGCCACGCTTCCCGAAGGGAGAAAGGCGGACAGGTATCCGGTAAGCGGCAGGGTCGGAACA
GGAGAGCGCACGAGGGAGCTTCCAGGGGGAAACGCCTGGTATCTTTATAGTCCTGTCGGGTTTCGCCACC
TCTGACTTGAGCGTCGATTTTTGTGATGCTCGTCAGGGGGGCGGAGCCTATGGAAAAACGCCAGCAACGC
GGCCTTTTTACGGTTCCTGGCCTTTTGCTGGCCTTTTGCTCACATGTTCTTTCCTGCGTTATCCCCTGAT
TCTGTGGATAACCGTATTACCGCCTTTGAGTGAGCTGATACCGCTCGCCGCAGCCG
